>Addgene plasmid #157450 | pD649-HAsp-PDGFRB-COMP5AP-AviTag-9xHis | depositor full sequence | sequence record 304009 | Full Sequence
TTTCAATATTATTGAAGCATTTATCAGGGTTATTGTCTCATGAGCGGATACATATTTGAATGTATTTAGA
AAAATAAACAAATAGGGGTCAGTGTTACAACCAATTAACCAATTCTGAACATTATCGCGAGCCCATTTAT
ACCTGAATATGGCTCATAACACCCCTTGCTCATGACCAAAATCCCTTAACGTGAGTTACGCGCGCGTCGT
TCCACTGAGCGTCAGACCCCGTAGAAAAGATCAAAGGATCTTCTTGAGATCCTTTTTTTCTGCGCGTAAT
CTGCTGCTTGCAAACAAAAAAACCACCGCTACCAGCGGTGGTTTGTTTGCCGGATCAAGAGCTACCAACT
CTTTTTCCGAAGGTAACTGGCTTCAGCAGAGCGCAGATACCAAATACTGTTCTTCTAGTGTAGCCGTAGT
TAGCCCACCACTTCAAGAACTCTGTAGCACCGCCTACATACCTCGCTCTGCTAATCCTGTTACCAGTGGC
TGCTGCCAGTGGCGATAAGTCGTGTCTTACCGGGTTGGACTCAAGACGATAGTTACCGGATAAGGCGCAG
CGGTCGGGCTGAACGGGGGGTTCGTGCACACAGCCCAGCTTGGAGCGAACGACCTACACCGAACTGAGAT
ACCTACAGCGTGAGCTATGAGAAAGCGCCACGCTTCCCGAAGGGAGAAAGGCGGACAGGTATCCGGTAAG
CGGCAGGGTCGGAACAGGAGAGCGCACGAGGGAGCTTCCAGGGGGAAACGCCTGGTATCTTTATAGTCCT
GTCGGGTTTCGCCACCTCTGACTTGAGCGTCGATTTTTGTGATGCTCGTCAGGGGGGCGGAGCCTATGGA
AAAACGCCAGCAACGCGGCCTTTTTACGGTTCCTGGCCTTTTGCTGGCCTTTTGCTCACATGTTCTTTCC
TGCGTTATCCCCTGATTCTGTGGATAACCGTATTACCGCCTTTGAGTGAGCTGATACCGCTCGCCGCAGC
CGAACGACCGAGCGCAGCGAGTCAGTGAGCGAGGAAGCGGAAGGCGAGAGTAGGGAACTGCCAGGCATCA
AACTAAGCAGAAGGCCCCTGACGGATGGCCTTTTTGCGTTTCTACAAACTCTTTCTGTGTTGTAAAACGA
CGGCCAGTCTTAAGCTCGGGCCCCCTGGGCGGTTCTGATAACGAGTAATCGTTAATCCGCAAATAACGTA
AAAACCCGCTTCGGCGGGTTTTTTTATGGGGGGAGTTTAGGGAAAGAGCATTTGTCAGAATATTTAAGGG
CGCCTGTCACTTTGCTTGATATATGAGAATTATTTAACCTTATAAATGAGAAAAAAGCAACGCACTTTAA
ATAAGATACGTTGCTTTTTCGATTGATGAACACCTATAATTAAACTATTCATCTATTATTTATGATTTTT
TGTATATACAATATTTCTAGTTTGTTAAAGAGAATTAAGAAAATAAATCTCGAAAATAATAAAGGGAAAA
TCAGTTTTTGATATCAAAATTATACATGTCAACGATAATACAAAATATAATACAAACTATAAGATGTTAT
CAGTATTTATTATCATTTAGAATAAATTTTGTGTCGCCCTTAATTGTGAGCGGATAACAATTACGAGCTT
CATGCACAGTGGCGTTGACTCAATATTGGCCATTAGCCATATTATTCATTGGTTATATAGCATAAATCAA
TATTGGCTATTGGCCATTGCATACGTTGTATCTATATCATAATATGTACATTTATATTGGCTCATGTCCA
ATATGACCGCCATGTTGGCATTGATTATTGACTAGTTATTAATAGTAATCAATTACGGGGTCATTAGTTC
ATAGCCCATATATGGAGTTCCGCGTTACATAACTTACGGTAAATGGCCCGCCTGGCTGACCGCCCAACGA
CCCCCGCCCATTGACGTCAATAATGACGTATGTTCCCATAGTAACGCCAATAGGGACTTTCCATTGACGT
CAATGGGTGGAGTATTTACGGTAAACTGCCCACTTGGCAGTACATCAAGTGTATCATATGCCAAGTACGC
CCCCTATTGACGTCAATGACGGTAAATGGCCCGCCTGGCATTATGCCCAGTACATGACCTTATGGGACTT
TCCTACTTGGCAGTACATCTACGTATTAGTCATCGCTATTACCATGGTGATGCGGTTTTGGCAGTACATC
AATGGGCGTGGATAGCGGTTTGACTCACGGGGATTTCCAAGTCTCCACCCCATTGACGTCAATGGGAGTT
TGTTTTGGCACCAAAATCAACGGGACTTTCCAAAATGTCGTAACAACTCCGCCCCATTGACGCAAATGGG
CGGTAGGCGTGTACGGTGGGAGGTCTATATAAGCAGAGCTCGTTTAGTGAACCGTCAGATCGCCTGGAGA
CGCCATCCACGCTGTTTTGACCTCCATAGAAGACACCGGGACCGATCCAGCCTCCGCGGCCGGGAACGGT
GCATTGGAACGCGGATTCCCCGTGCCAAGAGTGACGTAAGTACCGCCTATAGAGTCTATAGGCCCACCCC
CTTGGCTTCGTTAGAACGCGGCTACAATTAATACATAACCTTATGTATCATACACATACGATTTAGGTGA
CACTATAGAATAACATCCACTTTGCCTTTCTCTCCACAGGTGTCCACTCCCAGGTCCAACTGCACCTCGG
TTCTATCGAAAACGCGCCTGCTAGCGCCACCATGAAGACCATCATTGCCCTGAGCTACATCTTCTGCCTG
GTGTTCGCTGCGGCCGCCTTGGTTGTTACACCTCCTGGACCTGAGCTGGTGCTGAACGTGTCCAGCACCT
TCGTGCTGACCTGTTCTGGCTCTGCCCCTGTCGTGTGGGAGAGAATGTCTCAAGAGCCTCCTCAAGAGAT
GGCCAAGGCTCAGGATGGCACCTTCAGCAGCGTGCTGACACTGACCAATCTGACCGGCCTGGATACCGGC
GAGTACTTCTGCACCCACAACGACAGCAGAGGCCTGGAAACCGATGAGCGGAAGCGGCTGTACATCTTCG
TGCCCGATCCTACCGTGGGCTTCCTGCCTAATGATGCCGAGGAACTGTTCATCTTCCTGACCGAGATTAC
CGAGATCACAATCCCCTGCAGAGTGACCGATCCTCAGCTGGTGGTTACCCTGCACGAGAAGAAAGGCGAC
GTGGCACTGCCCGTGCCTTACGATCATCAGAGAGGCTTCAGCGGCATCTTCGAGGACAGAAGCTACATCT
GCAAGACCACCATCGGCGACAGAGAGGTGGACAGCGACGCCTACTACGTGTACAGACTCCAGGTGTCCTC
CATCAACGTGTCCGTGAATGCCGTGCAGACAGTTGTGCGGCAGGGCGAGAATATCACCCTGATGTGCATC
GTGATCGGCAACGAGGTGGTCAACTTCGAGTGGACATACCCTCGGAAAGAAAGCGGCAGACTGGTGGAAC
CCGTGACCGACTTCCTGCTGGACATGCCCTACCACATCCGGTCCATCCTGCACATTCCTAGCGCCGAGCT
GGAAGATAGCGGCACCTACACCTGTAACGTGACCGAGAGCGTGAACGACCACCAGGACGAGAAGGCCATC
AACATCACCGTGGTGGAAAGCGGCTATGTGCGGCTGCTGGGAGAAGTGGGCACACTGCAGTTTGCTGAGC
TGCACAGATCTCGGACCCTGCAGGTCGTGTTCGAGGCCTATCCTCCACCTACCGTGCTGTGGTTCAAGGA
CAACAGAACCCTGGGCGATAGCTCTGCCGGCGAGATTGCCCTGAGCACCCGGAATGTGTCCGAGACAAGA
TACGTGTCCGAGCTGACCCTCGTCAGAGTGAAAGTGGCCGAGGCCGGACACTACACCATGAGAGCCTTTC
ACGAGGACGCCGAGGTGCAGCTGAGTTTCCAGCTGCAGATCAATGTGCCCGTGCGCGTGCTGGAACTGAG
CGAGTCTCATCCTGATAGCGGCGAGCAGACCGTGCGGTGTAGAGGTAGAGGAATGCCCCAGCCTAACATC
ATTTGGAGCGCCTGCCGGGACCTGAAGAGATGCCCTAGAGAACTGCCTCCTACACTGCTGGGCAACAGCA
GCGAGGAAGAGAGCCAGCTCGAGACAAACGTGACCTACTGGGAAGAAGAACAAGAGTTCGAGGTGGTGTC
TACCCTGCGGCTGCAGCATGTGGATAGACCTCTGTCTGTGCGGTGCACCCTGAGAAATGCCGTCGGCCAG
GATACCCAAGAAGTGATCGTCGTCCCTCACAGCCTGCCTTTCAAAGTTGGCGCGCCGGAAGATCAAGTTG
ATCCAAGATTGATTGATGGCAAGGGCGGATCTCTGGAGGTGCTGTTCCAGGGACCAGGCGGAAGCGGCAA
TCCCGGCGGCGATCTGGCCCCCCAGATGCTGCGCGAGCTGCAGGAGACCAATGCCGCCCTGCAGGACGTG
CGCGAGCTGCTGCGCCACCGCGTGAAGGAGATCACCTTCCTGAAGAACACCGTGATGGAGTGCGACGCCT
GCGGTATGCAGCCCTCTAGAGGCTCCGGCTCCATCATCCCAGTTGAGGAGGAGAACCCGGACTTCTGGAA
CCGCGAGGCAGCCGAGGCCCTGGGTGCCGCCAAGAAGCTGCAGCCTGCACAGACAGCCGCCAAGAACCTC
ATCATCTTCCTGGGCGATGGGATGGGGGTGTCTACGGTGACAGCTGCCAGGATCCTAAAAGGGCAGAAGA
AGGACAAACTGGGGCCTGAGATACCCCTGGCCATGGACCGCTTCCCATATGTGGCTCTGTCCAAGACATA
CAATGTAGACAAACATGTGCCAGACAGTGGAGCCACAGCCACGGCCTACCTGTGCGGGGTCAAGGGCAAC
TTCCAGACCATTGGCTTGAGTGCAGCCGCCCGCTTTAACCAGTGCAACACGACACGCGGCAACGAGGTCA
TCTCCGTGATGAATCGGGCCAAGAAAGCAGGGAAGTCAGTGGGAGTGGTAACCACCACACGAGTGCAGCA
CGCCTCGCCAGCCGGCACCTACGCCCACACGGTGAACCGCAACTGGTACTCGGACGCCGACGTGCCTGCC
TCGGCCCGCCAGGAGGGGTGCCAGGACATCGCTACGCAGCTCATCTCCAACATGGACATTGACGTGATCC
TAGGTGGAGGCCGAAAGTACATGTTTCGCATGGGAACCCCAGACCCTGAGTACCCAGATGACTACAGCCA
AGGTGGGACCAGGCTGGACGGGAAGAATCTGGTGCAGGAATGGCTGGCGAAGCGCCAGGGTGCCCGGTAT
GTGTGGAACCGCACTGAGCTCATGCAGGCTTCCCTGGACCCGTCTGTGACCCATCTCATGGGTCTCTTTG
AGCCTGGAGACATGAAATACGAGATCCACCGAGACTCCACACTGGACCCCTCCCTGATGGAGATGACAGA
GGCTGCCCTGCGCCTGCTGAGCAGGAACCCCCGCGGCTTCTTCCTCTTCGTGGAGGGTGGTCGCATCGAC
CATGGTCATCATGAAAGCAGGGCTTACCGGGCACTGACTGAGACGATCATGTTCGACGACGCCATTGAGA
GGGCGGGCCAGCTCACCAGCGAGGAGGACACGCTGAGCCTCGTCACTGCCGACCACTCCCACGTCTTCTC
CTTCGGAGGCTACCCCCTGCGAGGGAGCTCCATCTTCGGGCTGGCCCCTGGCAAGGCCCGGGACAGGAAG
GCCTACACGGTCCTCCTATACGGAAACGGTCCAGGCTATGTGCTCAAGGACGGCGCCCGGCCGGATGTTA
CCGAGAGCGAGAGCGGGAGCCCCGAGTATCGGCAGCAGTCAGCAGTGCCCCTGGACGAAGAGACCCACGC
AGGCGAGGACGTGGCGGTGTTCGCGCGCGGCCCGCAGGCGCACCTGGTTCACGGCGTGCAGGAGCAGACC
TTCATAGCGCACGTCATGGCCTTCGCCGCCTGCCTGGAGCCCTACACCGCCTGCGACCTGGCGCCCCCCG
CCGGCACCACCGACGCCGCGCACCCGGGTGGCGGAGGACTGAACGACATCTTCGAGGCTCAGAAAATCGA
ATGGCACGAACATCACCATCACCATCACCATCACCATTAAGGCCGGCCTGTAGTCACTGGCACAACGCGT
TACCCGGTAAGCCAATCGGGTATACACGGTCGTCATACTGCAGACAGGGTTCTTCTACTTTGCAAGATAG
TCTTGAGTAGTAAAATAAATAGATAGAGAAAATCAGCCTCGACTGTGCCTTCTAGTTGCCAGCCATCTGT
TGTTTGCCCCTCCCCCGTGCCTTCCTTGACCCTGGAAGGTGCCACTCCCACTGTCCTTTCCTAATAAAAT
GAGGAAATTGCATCACAACACTCAACCCTATCTCGGTCTATTCTTTTGATTTATAAGGGATTTTGCCGAT
TTCGGCCTATTGGTTAAAAAATGAGCTGATTTAACAAAAATTTAACGCGAATTAATTCTGTGGAATGTGT
GTCAGTTAGGGTGTGGAAAGTCCCCAGGCTCCCCAGCAGGCAGAAGTATGCAAAGCATGCATCTCAATTA
GTCAGCAACCAGGTGTGGAAAGTCCCCAGGCTCCCCAGCAGGCAGAAGTATGCAAAGCATGCATCTCAAT
TAGTCAGCAACCATAGTCCCGCCCCTAACTCCGCCCATCCCGCCCCTAACTCCGCCCAGTTCCGCCCATT
CTCCGCCCCATGGCTGACTAATTTTTTTTATTTATGCAGAGGCCGAGGCCGCCTCTGCCTCTGAGCTATT
CCAGAAGTAGTGAGGAGGCTTTTTTGGAGGCCTAGGCTTTTGCAAAAAGCTCCCGGGAGCTTGTATATCC
ATTTTCGGATCTGATCAGCACGTGTTGACAATTAATCATCGGCATAGTATATCGGCATAGTATAATACGA
CAAGGTGAGGAACTAAACCATGACCGAGTACAAGCCCACGGTGCGCCTCGCCACCCGCGACGACGTCCCC
AGGGCCGTACGCACCCTCGCCGCCGCGTTCGCCGACTACCCCGCCACGCGCCACACCGTCGATCCGGACC
GCCACATCGAGCGGGTCACCGAGCTGCAAGAACTCTTCCTCACGCGCGTCGGGCTCGACATCGGCAAGGT
GTGGGTCGCGGACGACGGCGCCGCGGTGGCGGTCTGGACCACGCCGGAGAGCGTCGAAGCGGGGGCGGTG
TTCGCCGAGATCGGCCCGCGCATGGCCGAGTTGAGCGGTTCCCGGCTGGCCGCGCAGCAACAGATGGAAG
GCCTCCTGGCGCCGCACCGGCCCAAGGAGCCCGCGTGGTTCCTGGCCACCGTCGGCGTCTCGCCCGACCA
CCAGGGCAAGGGTCTGGGCAGCGCCGTCGTGCTCCCCGGAGTGGAGGCGGCCGAGCGCGCCGGGGTGCCC
GCCTTCCTGGAGACATCCGCGCCCCGCAACCTCCCCTTCTACGAGCGGCTCGGCTTCACCGTCACCGCCG
ACGTCGAGGTGCCCGAAGGACCGCGCACCTGGTGCATGACCCGCAAGCCCGGTGCCTGACACGTGCTACG
AGATTTCGATTCCACCGCCGCCTTCTATGAAAGGTTGGGCTTCGGAATCGTTTTCCGGGACGCCGGCTGG
ATGATCCTCCAGCGCGGGGATCTCATGCTGGAGTTCTTCGCCCACCCCAACTTGTTTATTGCAGCTTATA
ATGGTTACAAATAAAGCAATAGCATCACAAATTTCACAAATAAAGCATTTTTTTCACTGCATTCTAGTTG
TGGTTTGTCCAAACTCATCAATGTATCTTATCATGTCTGTATACCGTCGACCTCTAGCTAGAGCTTGGCG
TAATCATGGTCATTACCAATGCTTAATCAGTGAGGCACCTATCTCAGCGATCTGTCTATTTCGTTCATCC
ATAGTTGCCTGACTCCCCGTCGTGTAGATAACTACGATACGGGAGGGCTTACCATCTGGCCCCAGCGCTG
CGATGATACCGCGAGAACCACGCTCACCGGCTCCGGATTTATCAGCAATAAACCAGCCAGCCGGAAGGGC
CGAGCGCAGAAGTGGTCCTGCAACTTTATCCGCCTCCATCCAGTCTATTAATTGTTGCCGGGAAGCTAGA
GTAAGTAGTTCGCCAGTTAATAGTTTGCGCAACGTTGTTGCCATCGCTACAGGCATCGTGGTGTCACGCT
CGTCGTTTGGTATGGCTTCATTCAGCTCCGGTTCCCAACGATCAAGGCGAGTTACATGATCCCCCATGTT
GTGCAAAAAAGCGGTTAGCTCCTTCGGTCCTCCGATCGTTGTCAGAAGTAAGTTGGCCGCAGTGTTATCA
CTCATGGTTATGGCAGCACTGCATAATTCTCTTACTGTCATGCCATCCGTAAGATGCTTTTCTGTGACTG
GTGAGTACTCAACCAAGTCATTCTGAGAATAGTGTATGCGGCGACCGAGTTGCTCTTGCCCGGCGTCAAT
ACGGGATAATACCGCGCCACATAGCAGAACTTTAAAAGTGCTCATCATTGGAAAACGTTCTTCGGGGCGA
AAACTCTCAAGGATCTTACCGCTGTTGAGATCCAGTTCGATGTAACCCACTCGTGCACCCAACTGATCTT
CAGCATCTTTTACTTTCACCAGCGTTTCTGGGTGAGCAAAAACAGGAAGGCAAAATGCCGCAAAAAAGGG
AATAAGGGCGACACGGAAATGTTGAATACTCATATTCTTCCTT
Features (pLannotate 1.2.2; 24 found; start..end, strand, type, name):
    119..143     -  CDS            KanR (fragment): aminoglycoside phosphotransferase; aph(3')-Ia; confers resistance to kanamycin
    254..842     +  rep_origin     ori: high-copy-number ColE1/pMB1/pBR322/pUC origin of replication
   1067..1084    +  terminator     rrnB T2 terminator (fragment): transcription terminator T2 from the E. coli rrnB gene
   1109..1128    -  CDS            lacZα (fragment): LacZα fragment of β-galactosidase; lacZ fragment
   1584..1600    +  protein_bind   lac operator: The lac repressor binds to the lac operator to inhibit transcription in E. coli. This inhibition can be relieved by adding lactose or isopropyl-β-D-thiogalactopyranoside (IPTG). lac repressor encoded by lacI
   1843..2146    +  enhancer       CMV enhancer: human cytomegalovirus immediate early enhancer
   2147..2350    +  promoter       CMV promoter: human cytomegalovirus (CMV) immediate early promoter
   2486..2529    +  intron         CMV intron (fragment): modified intron A from human cytomegalovirus
   2581..2599    +  promoter       SP6 promoter: promoter for bacteriophage SP6 RNA polymerase
   2603..2640    +  CDS            IgH signal sequence (fragment): signal sequence from the mouse immunoglobulin heavy chain variable region
   2677..4248    +  CDS            PDGFRB (fragment): PGFRB_HUMAN - Also known as PDGFR, PDGFR1. Experimental evidence at protein level: Swiss-Prot protein existence level 1. Tyrosine-protein kinase that acts as cell-surface receptor for homodimeric PDGFB and PDGFD and for heterodimers formed by PDGFA and PDGFB, and plays an essential role in the regulation of embryonic development, cell proliferation, survival, differentiation, chemotaxis and migration. Plays an essential role in blood vessel development by promoting proliferation, migration and recruitment of pericytes and smooth muscle cells to endothelial cells. Plays a role in the migration
   4345..4524    +  CDS            Comp (fragment): COMP_RAT - Experimental evidence at protein level: Swiss-Prot protein existence level 1. May play a role in the structural integrity of cartilage via its interaction with other extracellular matrix proteins such as the collagens and fibronectin. Can mediate the interaction of chondrocytes with the cartilage extracellular matrix through interaction with cell surface integrin receptors. Could play a role in the pathogenesis of osteoarthritis. Potent suppressor of apoptosis in both primary chondrocytes and transformed cells. Suppresses apoptosis by blocking the activation of caspase-3 and by indu
   4512..5964    +  CDS            SEAP (fragment): secreted alkaline phosphatase from human placenta The natural enzyme has a C-terminal transmembrane sequence that is replaced by a GPI anchor.
   5989..6030    +  CDS            AviTag™ (fragment): peptide tag that allows for enzymatic biotinylation
   6034..6057    +  CDS            8xHis: 8xHis affinity tag
   6203..6314    +  polyA_signal   bGH poly(A) signal: bovine growth hormone polyadenylation signal
   6315..6423    +  rep_origin     f1 ori (fragment): f1 bacteriophage origin of replication; arrow indicates direction of (+) strand synthesis
   6437..6766    +  promoter       SV40 promoter: SV40 enhancer and early promoter
   6814..6861    +  promoter       EM7 promoter: synthetic bacterial promoter&nbsp
   6880..7479    +  CDS            PuroR (fragment): puromycin N-acetyltransferase; pac from Streptomyces; confers resistance to puromycin
   7489..7614    +  CDS            ble (fragment): BLE_KLEPN - Experimental evidence at protein level: Swiss-Prot protein existence level 1. Binding protein with a strong affinity to the bleomycin family of antibiotics. Binds to CL990; an antimitotic-antibiotic compound. From Klebsiella pneumoniae.
   7609..7730    +  polyA_signal   SV40 poly(A) signal: SV40 polyadenylation signal
   7783..8643    -  CDS            AmpR: β-lactamase; bla; confers resistance to ampicillin, carbenicillin, and related antibiotics
   8646..89      -  promoter       AmpR promoter (fragment) (across the origin): bla
