[The description below was written by a language model from this plasmid's Addgene catalogue record and pLannotate feature annotations shown in this document.]
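Description:
pD649-HAsp-PDGFRB-COMP5AP-AviTag-9xHis is a mammalian expression plasmid built on the pD649 backbone for producing a secreted, multimerised form of the extracellular domain of human PDGFRB (platelet-derived growth factor receptor beta). It is maintained in E. coli at high copy through a ColE1/pUC-type origin and selected with ampicillin via the bla gene. The annotated 8,653 nt sequence also carries an SV40 early/EM7 promoter cassette driving a puromycin N-acetyltransferase coding region followed by an SV40 poly(A) signal, which could allow selection in mammalian cells, although the record does not list this as an intended use. Short fragments annotated as KanR, lacZα, ble and f1 ori appear to be backbone remnants. The depositor notes that some plasmids in this collection may carry an IS4-like transposase insertion upstream of the CMV promoter; no such element is annotated here.

Expression is driven by the CMV immediate-early enhancer and promoter, followed by a fragment of CMV intron A and an SP6 promoter. The plasmid name indicates an HA-derived signal peptide, although the annotation tool matched this short leader region to an immunoglobulin heavy-chain signal sequence. The leader directs the PDGFRB ectodomain into the secretory pathway. The ectodomain was cloned between retained NotI and AscI sites and is fused at its C terminus to the coiled-coil region of rat cartilage oligomeric matrix protein (COMP), which assembles into pentamers, then to human placental alkaline phosphatase, an AviTag for enzymatic biotinylation and a polyhistidine tag, ending at a bGH poly(A) signal. Pentamerisation raises avidity for weak binding partners, and the phosphatase provides an enzymatic readout. This design suits the construct to use as a soluble probe in extracellular protein–protein interaction screens, consistent with the cell-surface interactome study it was deposited from.
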