Addgene plasmid #157450: pD649-HAsp-PDGFRB-COMP5AP-AviTag-9xHis
Purpose: Mammalian expression of cell-surface protein extracellular domain fused to COMP5AP-AviTag-9xHis. Protein is secreted from cells.
Depositing lab: Chris Garcia. Depositing organization: Stanford University. Publication: A Human IgSF Cell-Surface Interactome Reveals a Complex Network of Protein-Protein Interactions. Wojtowicz WM, Vielmetter J, Fernandes RA, Siepe DH, Eastman CL, Chisholm GB, Cox S, Klock H, Anderson PW, Rue SM, Miller JJ, Glaser SM, Bragstad ML, Vance J, Lam AW, Lesley SA, Zinn K, Garcia KC. Cell. 2020 Aug 20;182(4):1027-1043.e17. doi: 10.1016/j.cell.2020.07.025. PubMed 32822567.
Backbone
  Vector backbone: pD649
  Backbone size w/o insert (bp): 7153
  Vector type: Mammalian Expression
Growth in bacteria
  Bacterial resistance: Ampicillin, 100 μg/mL
  Growth temperature: 37°C
  Growth strain: DH5alpha
  Copy number: High Copy
Gene/Insert
  Gene/Insert name: PDGFRB (alt name: PGFRB)
  Species: H. sapiens (human)
  Insert size (bp): 1500
  Entrez Gene: PDGFRB (a.k.a. CD140B, IBGC4, IMF1, JTK12, KOGS, PDGFR, PDGFR-1, PDGFR1, PENTT)
  Promoter: CMV/SP6
  Tag / fusion protein: COMP5AP-AviTag-9xHis (C terminal on backbone)
  Cloning method: Restriction Enzyme; 5′ cloning site GCGGCCGC (not destroyed); 3′ cloning site GGCGCGCC (not destroyed)
  Sequencing primers: 5′ ATTTAGGTGACACTATAG; 3′ CGTCGCACTCCATCACGGTG
Resource information
  A portion of this plasmid was derived from a plasmid made by: synthesis by ThermoFisher
Terms and licenses: Academic/Nonprofit Terms; Industry Terms: Not Available to Industry
Depositor comments: Some plasmids in this collection may have an IS4-like element ISVsa5 family transposase upstream of the CMV promoter.
How to cite: pD649-HAsp-PDGFRB-COMP5AP-AviTag-9xHis was a gift from Chris Garcia (Addgene plasmid # 157450 ; http://n2t.net/addgene:157450 ; RRID:Addgene_157450)
