>Addgene plasmid #157450 | pD649-HAsp-PDGFRB-COMP5AP-AviTag-9xHis | depositor partial sequence | sequence record 304010 | insert (extracellular domain)
TTGGTTGTTACACCTCCTGGACCTGAGCTGGTGCTGAACGTGTCCAGCACCTTCGTGCTGACCTGTTCTG
GCTCTGCCCCTGTCGTGTGGGAGAGAATGTCTCAAGAGCCTCCTCAAGAGATGGCCAAGGCTCAGGATGG
CACCTTCAGCAGCGTGCTGACACTGACCAATCTGACCGGCCTGGATACCGGCGAGTACTTCTGCACCCAC
AACGACAGCAGAGGCCTGGAAACCGATGAGCGGAAGCGGCTGTACATCTTCGTGCCCGATCCTACCGTGG
GCTTCCTGCCTAATGATGCCGAGGAACTGTTCATCTTCCTGACCGAGATTACCGAGATCACAATCCCCTG
CAGAGTGACCGATCCTCAGCTGGTGGTTACCCTGCACGAGAAGAAAGGCGACGTGGCACTGCCCGTGCCT
TACGATCATCAGAGAGGCTTCAGCGGCATCTTCGAGGACAGAAGCTACATCTGCAAGACCACCATCGGCG
ACAGAGAGGTGGACAGCGACGCCTACTACGTGTACAGACTCCAGGTGTCCTCCATCAACGTGTCCGTGAA
TGCCGTGCAGACAGTTGTGCGGCAGGGCGAGAATATCACCCTGATGTGCATCGTGATCGGCAACGAGGTG
GTCAACTTCGAGTGGACATACCCTCGGAAAGAAAGCGGCAGACTGGTGGAACCCGTGACCGACTTCCTGC
TGGACATGCCCTACCACATCCGGTCCATCCTGCACATTCCTAGCGCCGAGCTGGAAGATAGCGGCACCTA
CACCTGTAACGTGACCGAGAGCGTGAACGACCACCAGGACGAGAAGGCCATCAACATCACCGTGGTGGAA
AGCGGCTATGTGCGGCTGCTGGGAGAAGTGGGCACACTGCAGTTTGCTGAGCTGCACAGATCTCGGACCC
TGCAGGTCGTGTTCGAGGCCTATCCTCCACCTACCGTGCTGTGGTTCAAGGACAACAGAACCCTGGGCGA
TAGCTCTGCCGGCGAGATTGCCCTGAGCACCCGGAATGTGTCCGAGACAAGATACGTGTCCGAGCTGACC
CTCGTCAGAGTGAAAGTGGCCGAGGCCGGACACTACACCATGAGAGCCTTTCACGAGGACGCCGAGGTGC
AGCTGAGTTTCCAGCTGCAGATCAATGTGCCCGTGCGCGTGCTGGAACTGAGCGAGTCTCATCCTGATAG
CGGCGAGCAGACCGTGCGGTGTAGAGGTAGAGGAATGCCCCAGCCTAACATCATTTGGAGCGCCTGCCGG
GACCTGAAGAGATGCCCTAGAGAACTGCCTCCTACACTGCTGGGCAACAGCAGCGAGGAAGAGAGCCAGC
TCGAGACAAACGTGACCTACTGGGAAGAAGAACAAGAGTTCGAGGTGGTGTCTACCCTGCGGCTGCAGCA
TGTGGATAGACCTCTGTCTGTGCGGTGCACCCTGAGAAATGCCGTCGGCCAGGATACCCAAGAAGTGATC
GTCGTCCCTCACAGCCTGCCTTTCAAAGTT
